>Addgene plasmid #41200 | TAL3026 | depositor partial sequence | sequence record 54839 | TAL3026 sequence 2430 bps
TCTAGAGCTAGCACCATGGACTACAAAGACCATGACGGTGATTATAAAGATCATGACATCGATTACAAGG
ATGACGATGACAAGATGGCCCCCAAGAAGAAGAGGAAGGTGGGCATTCACCGCGGGGTACCTATGGTGGA
CTTGAGGACACTCGGTTATTCGCAACAGCAACAGGAGAAAATCAAGCCTAAGGTCAGGAGCACCGTCGCG
CAACACCACGAGGCGCTTGTGGGGCATGGCTTCACTCATGCGCATATTGTCGCGCTTTCACAGCACCCTG
CGGCGCTTGGGACGGTGGCTGTCAAATACCAAGATATGATTGCGGCCCTGCCCGAAGCCACGCACGAGGC
AATTGTAGGGGTCGGTAAACAGTGGTCGGGAGCGCGAGCACTTGAGGCGCTGCTGACTGTGGCGGGTGAG
CTTAGGGGGCCTCCGCTCCAGCTCGACACCGGGCAGCTGCTGAAGATCGCGAAGAGAGGGGGAGTAACAG
CGGTAGAGGCAGTGCACGCCTGGCGCAATGCGCTCACCGGGGCCCCCTTGAACCTGACCCCAGACCAGGT
AGTCGCAATCGCGAACAATAATGGGGGAAAGCAAGCCCTGGAAACCGTGCAAAGGTTGTTGCCGGTCCTT
TGTCAAGACCACGGCCTTACACCGGAGCAAGTCGTGGCCATTGCAAATAATAACGGTGGCAAACAGGCTC
TTGAGACGGTTCAGAGACTTCTCCCAGTTCTCTGTCAAGCCCACGGGCTGACTCCCGATCAAGTTGTAGC
GATTGCGTCGCATGACGGAGGGAAACAAGCATTGGAGACTGTCCAACGGCTCCTTCCCGTGTTGTGTCAA
GCCCACGGTTTGACGCCTGCACAAGTGGTCGCCATCGCCTCCAATATTGGCGGTAAGCAGGCGCTGGAAA
CAGTACAGCGCCTGCTGCCTGTACTGTGCCAGGATCATGGACTGACCCCAGACCAGGTAGTCGCAATCGC
GTCGAACATTGGGGGAAAGCAAGCCCTGGAAACCGTGCAAAGGTTGTTGCCGGTCCTTTGTCAAGACCAC
GGCCTTACACCGGAGCAAGTCGTGGCCATTGCATCCCACGACGGTGGCAAACAGGCTCTTGAGACGGTTC
AGAGACTTCTCCCAGTTCTCTGTCAAGCCCACGGGCTGACTCCCGATCAAGTTGTAGCGATTGCGTCGAA
CATTGGAGGGAAACAAGCATTGGAGACTGTCCAACGGCTCCTTCCCGTGTTGTGTCAAGCCCACGGTTTG
ACGCCTGCACAAGTGGTCGCCATCGCCTCCAATATTGGCGGTAAGCAGGCGCTGGAAACAGTACAGCGCC
TGCTGCCTGTACTGTGCCAGGATCATGGACTGACCCCAGACCAGGTAGTCGCAATCGCGTCAAACGGAGG
GGGAAAGCAAGCCCTGGAAACCGTGCAAAGGTTGTTGCCGGTCCTTTGTCAAGACCACGGCCTTACACCG
GAGCAAGTCGTGGCCATTGCATCCCACGACGGTGGCAAACAGGCTCTTGAGACGGTTCAGAGACTTCTCC
CAGTTCTCTGTCAAGCCCACGGGCTGACTCCCGATCAAGTTGTAGCGATTGCGAATAACAATGGAGGGAA
ACAAGCATTGGAGACTGTCCAACGGCTCCTTCCCGTGTTGTGTCAAGCCCACGGTTTGACGCCTGCACAA
GTGGTCGCCATCGCCAACAACAACGGCGGTAAGCAGGCGCTGGAAACAGTACAGCGCCTGCTGCCTGTAC
TGTGCCAGGATCATGGACTGACCCCAGACCAGGTAGTCGCAATCGCGTCAAACGGAGGGGGAAAGCAAGC
CCTGGAAACCGTGCAAAGGTTGTTGCCGGTCCTTTGTCAAGACCACGGCCTTACACCGGAGCAAGTCGTG
GCCATTGCATCCCACGACGGTGGCAAACAGGCTCTTGAGACGGTTCAGAGACTTCTCCCAGTTCTCTGTC
AAGCCCACGGGCTGACTCCCGATCAAGTTGTAGCGATTGCGTCGCATGACGGAGGGAAACAAGCATTGGA
GACTGTCCAACGGCTCCTTCCCGTGTTGTGTCAAGCCCACGGTTTGACGCCTGCACAAGTGGTCGCCATC
GCCAACAACAACGGCGGTAAGCAGGCGCTGGAAACAGTACAGCGCCTGCTGCCTGTACTGTGCCAGGATC
ATGGACTGACACCCGAACAGGTGGTCGCCATTGCTTCTAATGGGGGAGGACGGCCAGCCTTGGAGTCCAT
CGTAGCCCAATTGTCCAGGCCCGATCCCGCGTTGGCTGCGTTAACGAATGACCATCTGGTGGCGTTGGCA
TGTCTTGGTGGACGACCCGCGCTCGATGCAGTCAAAAAGGGTCTGCCTCATGCTCCCGCATTGATCAAAA
GAACCAACCGGCGGATTCCCGAGAGAACTTCCCATCGAGTCGCGGGATCC
