>Addgene plasmid #41200 | TAL3026 | addgene partial sequence | sequence record 56630 | JDS-TALEN-F 5'-TAGGGGTCGGTAAACAGTGG-3'
TGTGGCGGGTGAGCTTAGGGGGCCTCCGCTCCAGCTCGACACCGGGCAGCTGCTGAAGATCGCGAAGAGA
GGGGGAGTAACAGCGGTAGAGGCAGTGCACGCCTGGCGCAATGCGCTCACCGGGGCCCCCTTGAACCTGA
CCCCAGACCAGGTAGTCGCAATCGCGAACAATAATGGGGGAAAGCAAGCCCTGGAAACCGTGCAAAGGTT
GTTGCCGGTCCTTTGTCAAGACCACGGCCTTACACCGGAGCAAGTCGTGGCCATTGCAAATAATAACGGT
GGCAAACAGGCTCTTGAGACGGTTCAGAGACTTCTCCCAGTTCTCTGTCAAGCCCACGGGCTGACTCCCG
ATCAAGTTGTAGCGATTGCGTCGCATGACGGAGGGAAACAAGCATTGGAGACTGTCCAACGGCTCCTTCC
CGTGTTGTGTCAAGCCCACGGTTTGACGCCTGCACAAGTGGTCGCCATCGCCTCCAATATTGGCGGTAAG
CAGGCGCTGGAAACAGTACAGCGCCTGCTGCCTGTACTGTGCCAGGATCATGGACTGACCCCAGACCAGG
TAGTCGCAATCGCGTCGAACATTGGGGGAAAGCAAGCCCTGGAAACCGTGCAAAGGTTGTTGCCGGTCCT
TTGTCAAGACCACGGCCTTACACCGGAGCAAGTCGTGGCCATTGCATCCCACGACGGTGGCAAACAGGCT
CTTGAGACGGTTCAGAGACTTCTCCCAGTTCTCTGTCAAGCCCACGGGCTGACTCCCGATCAAGTTGTAG
CGATTGCGTCGAACATTGGAGGGAAACAAGCATTGGAGACTGTCCAACGGCTCCTTCCCGTGTTGTGTCA
AGCCCACGGTTTGACGCCTGCACAAGTGGTCGCCATCGCCTCCAATATTGGCGGTAAGCAGGCGCTGGAA
ACAGTACAGCGCCTGCTGCCTGTACTGTGCCAGGATCATGGACTGACCCCAGA
