[The description below was written by a language model from this plasmid's Addgene catalogue record.]
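Description:
TAL3026 is a TALEN expression plasmid built on the JDS78 backbone (about 6.4 kb without insert), encoding the left-hand member of a nuclease pair aimed at the zebrafish (D. rerio) gene arap3a. The roughly 1.6 kb insert, named ZebrafishCommunity-arap3a-Left, appears to be the engineered TAL effector repeat array that specifies recognition of one half-site in arap3a. It was placed into the backbone by restriction cloning, with both cloning junctions destroyed in the process. The backbone provides the flanking parts of the fusion protein: a 3X Flag tag at the N terminus for detection and a wild-type FokI nuclease domain at the C terminus. Because FokI cleaves only as a dimer, this construct is meant to work together with a matching right-hand TALEN that binds the opposite strand nearby. The two FokI domains then meet over the spacer and make a double-strand break, whose error-prone repair can disrupt the gene.

Expression is driven by the CMV promoter, and the vector type is recorded as mammalian expression with T7. This suggests a T7 promoter is available for in vitro transcription of TALEN mRNA, the usual route for delivery into zebrafish embryos, although the record does not spell out this use. The listed sequencing primers imply a BGH polyadenylation region downstream of the coding sequence. In bacteria the plasmid is maintained at high copy number under ampicillin selection; the origin of replication is not stated. The associated work concerns targeted gene disruption in somatic zebrafish cells using engineered TALENs. The depositor advises checking the plasmid by diagnostic restriction digest before use. No feature table accompanies the record, so finer details of the element layout cannot be confirmed.
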