Addgene plasmid #41200: TAL3026
Depositing lab: Keith Joung. Depositing organization: Massachusetts General Hospital. Publication: Targeted gene disruption in somatic zebrafish cells using engineered TALENs. Sander JD, Cade L, Khayter C, Reyon D, Peterson RT, Joung JK, Yeh JR. Nat Biotechnol. 2011 Aug 5;29(8):697-8. doi: 10.1038/nbt.1934. PubMed 21822241.
Backbone
  Vector backbone: JDS78
  Backbone manufacturer: Addgene plasmid #32290
  Backbone size w/o insert (bp): 6447
  Vector type: Mammalian Expression ; T7
Growth in bacteria
  Bacterial resistance: Ampicillin, 100 μg/mL
  Growth temperature: 37°C
  Growth strain: XL1 Blue
  Copy number: High Copy
Gene/Insert
  Gene/Insert name: ZebrafishCommunity-arap3a-Left (alt name: arap3a)
  Species: D. rerio (zebrafish)
  Insert size (bp): 1640
  Promoter: CMV
  Tag / fusion protein: 3X Flag (N terminal on backbone); WT FOKI (C terminal on backbone)
  Cloning method: Restriction Enzyme; 5′ cloning site N/A (destroyed during cloning); 3′ cloning site N/A (destroyed during cloning)
  Sequencing primers: 5′ CMV-F; 3′ BGH-rev
Terms and licenses: Academic/Nonprofit Terms; Industry Terms: Not Available to Industry
Depositor comments: Target binding site: TGGCAACAATCGGTCCGT It is strongly recommended that users perform a diagnostic digest to verify this plasmid prior to use. For example, a double digest of the plasmid with BamHI and KpnI should result in two bands at 2.3kb and 5.8kb.
How to cite: TAL3026 was a gift from Keith Joung (Addgene plasmid # 41200 ; http://n2t.net/addgene:41200 ; RRID:Addgene_41200)
